>Addgene plasmid #239668 | pAAV CaMKII:RiboL1-jGCaMP8m | addgene full sequence | sequence record 479158 | Addgene NGS Result
CCTGCAGGCAGCTGCGCGCTCGCTCGCTCACTGAGGCCGCCCGGGCGTCGGGCGACCTTTGGTCGCCCGG
CCTCAGTGAGCGAGCGAGCGCGCAGAGAGGGAGTGGCCAACTCCATCACTAGGGGTTCCTGCGGCCGCAC
GCGTTTAATTAACATTATGGCCTTAGGTCACTTCATCTCCATGGGGTTCTTCTTCTGATTTTCTAGAAAA
TGAGATGGGGGTGCAGAGAGCTTCCTCAGTGACCTGCCCAGGGTCACATCAGAAATGTCAGAGCTAGAAC
TTGAACTCAGATTACTAATCTTAAATTCCATGCCTTGGGGGCATGCAAGTACGATATACAGAAGGAGTGA
ACTCATTAGGGCAGATGACCAATGAGTTTAGGAAAGAAGAGTCCAGGGCAGGGTACATCTACACCACCCG
CCCAGCCCTGGGTGAGTCCAGCCACGTTCACCTCATTATAGTTGCCTCTCTCCAGTCCTACCTTGACGGG
AAGCACAAGCAGAAACTGGGACAGGAGCCCCAGGAGACCAAATCTTCATGGTCCCTCTGGGAGGATGGGT
GGGGAGAGCTGTGGCAGAGGCCTCAGGAGGGGCCCTGCTGCTCAGTGGTGACAGATAGGGGTGAGAAAGC
AGACAGAGTCATTCCGTCAGCATTCTGGGTCTGTTTGGTACTTCTTCTCACGCTAAGGTGGCGGTGTGAT
ATGCACAATGGCTAAAAAGCAGGGAGAGCTGGAAAGAAACAAGGACAGAGACAGAGGCCAAGTCAACCAG
ACCAATTCCCAGAGGAAGCAAAGAAACCATTACAGAGACTACAAGGGGGAAGGGAAGGAGAGATGAATTA
GCTTCCCCTGTAAACCTTAGAACCCAGCTGTTGCCAGGGCAACGGGGCAATACCTGTCTCTTCAGAGGAG
ATGAAGTTGCCAGGGTAACTACATCCTGTCTTTCTCAAGGACCATCCCAGAATGTGGCACCCACTAGCCG
TTACCATAGCAACTGCCTCTTTGCCCCACTTAATCCCATCCCGTCTGTTAAAAGGGCCCTATAGTTGGAG
GTGGGGGAGGTAGGAAGAGCGATGATCACTTGTGGACTAAGTTTGTTCGCATCCCCTTCTCCAACCCCCT
CAGTACATCACCCTGGGGGAACAGGGTCCACTTGCTCCTGGGCCCACACAGTCCTGCAGTATTGTGTATA
TAAGGCCAGGGCAAAGAGGAGCAGGTTTTAAAGTGAAAGGCAGGCAGGTGTTGGGGAGGCAGTTACCGGG
GCAACGGGAACAGGGCGTTTCGGAGGTGGTTGCCATGGGGACCTGGATGCTGACGAAGGCTCGCGAGGCT
GTGAGCAGCCACAGTGCCCTGCTCAGAAGCCCCAAGCTCGTCAGTCAAGCCGGTTCTCCGTTTGCACTCA
GGAGCACGGGCAGGCGAGTGGCCCCTAGTTCTGGGGGCAGCGGGGGATCCACCCGCCACCATGCATCATC
ACCATCATCACACGCGTCGCAAGAAGACCTTCAAGGAGGTGGCCACCGCCGTGAAGATCATCGGCCGCCT
GATGGGCCTGAAGATCAACGTCTATATCAAGGCCGACAAGCAGAAGAACGGCATCAAGGCGAACTTCCAC
ATCCGCCACAACATCGAGGACGGCGGCGTGCAGCTCGCCTACCACTACCAGCAGAACACCCCCATCGGCG
ACGGCCCCGTGCTGCTGCCCGACAACCACTACCTGAGCGTGGAGTCCAAACTTTCGAAAGACCCCAACGA
GAAGCGCGATCACATGGTCCTGCTGGAGTTCGTGACCGCCGCCGGGATCACTCTCGGCATGGACGAGCTG
TACAAGGGCGGTACCGGAGGGAGCATGGTGAGCAAGGGCGAGGAGCTGTTCACCGGGGTGGTGCCCATCC
TGGTCGAGCTGGACGGCGACGTAAACGGCCACAAGTTCAGCGTGTCCGGCGAGGGTGAGGGCGATGCCAC
CTACGGCAAGCTGACCCTGAAGTTCATCTGCACCACCGGCAAGCTGCCCGTGCCCTGGCCCACCCTCGTG
ACCACCCTGACCTACGGCGTGCAGTGCTTCAGCCGCTACCCCGACCACATGAAGCAGCACGACTTCTTCA
AGTCCGCCATGCCCGAAGGCTACATCCAGGAGCGCACCATCTTCTTCAAGGACGACGGCAACTACAAGAC
CCGCGCCGAGGTGAAGTTCGAGGGCGACACCCTGGTGAACCGCATCGAGCTGAAGGGCATCGACTTCAAG
GAGGACGGCAACATCCTGGGGCACAAGCTGGAGTACAACCTGCCGGACCAACTGACTGAAGAGCAGATCG
CAGAATACAAAGAGGCTTTCTCCCTATTTGACAAGGACGGGGATGGGACAATAACAACCAAGGAGCTGGG
GACGGTGATGCGGTCTCTGGGGCAGAACCCCACAGAAGCAGAGCTGCAGGACATGATCAATGAAGTAGAT
GCCGACGGTGACGGCACAATCGACTTCCCTGAGTTCCTGACAATGATGGCAAGAAAAATGAAATACAGGG
ACACGGAAGAAGAAATTAGAGAAGCGTTCGGTGTGTTTGATAAGGATGGCAATGGCTACATCAGTGCAGC
AGAGCTTCGCCACGTGATGACAAACCTTGGAGAGAAGTTAACAGATGAAGAGGTTGATGAAATGATCAGG
GAAGCAGACATCGATGGGGATGGTCAGGTAAACTACGAAGAGTTTGTACAAATGATGACAGCGAAGGGGG
GCAGCGGTGGGTCTGGAGGGACTGGGGGTAGCGGTGGTAGCGGTGGGACAGGGGGAAGCGGCGGTAGTGG
TGGAACA
[648 nt withheld, positions 2808-3455]
TAGGGCGCGCCCCTGCAGGGAATTCGATATCAAGCTTATCGATAATCAACCTCTGGATTACAAAATTTGT
GAAAGATTGACTGGTATTCTTAACTATGTTGCTCCTTTTACGCTATGTGGATACGCTGCTTTAATGCCTT
TGTATCATGCTATTGCTTCCCGTATGGCTTTCATTTTCTCCTCCTTGTATAAATCCTGGTTGCTGTCTCT
TTATGAGGAGTTGTGGCCCGTTGTCAGGCAACGTGGCGTGGTGTGCACTGTGTTTGCTGACGCAACCCCC
ACTGGTTGGGGCATTGCCACCACCTGTCAGCTCCTTTCCGGGACTTTCGCTTTCCCCCTCCCTATTGCCA
CGGCGGAACTCATCGCCGCCTGCCTTGCCCGCTGCTGGACAGGGGCTCGGCTGTTGGGCACTGACAATTC
CGTGGTGTTGTCGGGGAAATCATCGTCCTTTCCTTGGCTGCTCGCCTATGTTGCCACCTGGATTCTGCGC
GGGACGTCCTTCTGCTACGTCCCTTCGGCCCTCAATCCAGCGGACCTTCCTTCCCGCGGCCTGCTGCCGG
CTCTGCGGCCTCTTCCGCGTCTTCGCCTTCGCCCTCAGACGAGTCGGATCTCCCTTTGGGCCGCCTCCCC
GCATCGATACCGAGCGCTGCTCGAGAGATCTACGGGTGGCATCCCTGTGACCCCTCCCCAGTGCCTCTCC
TGGCCCTGGAAGTTGCCACTCCAGTGCCCACCAGCCTTGTCCTAATAAAATTAAGTTGCATCATTTTGTC
TGACTAGGTGTCCTTCTATAATATTATGGGGTGGAGGGGGGTGGTATGGAGCAAGGGGCAAGTTGGGAAG
ACAACCTGTAGGGCCTGCGGGGTCTATTGGGAACCAAGCTGGAGTGCAGTGGCACAATCTTGGCTCACTG
CAATCTCCGCCTCCTGGGTTCAAGCGATTCTCCTGCCTCAGCCTCCCGAGTTGTTGGGATTCCAGGCATG
CATGACCAGGCTCAGCTAATTTTTGTTTTTTTGGTAGAGACGGGGTTTCACCATATTGGCCAGGCTGGTC
TCCAACTCCTAATCTCAGGTGATCTACCCACCTTGGCCTCCCAAATTGCTGGGATTACAGGCGTGAACCA
CTGCTCCCTTCCCTGTCCTTCTGATTTTGTAGGTAACCACGTGCGGACCGAGCGGCCGCAGGAACCCCTA
GTGATGGAGTTGGCCACTCCCTCTCTGCGCGCTCGCTCGCTCACTGAGGCCGGGCGACCAAAGGTCGCCC
GACGCCCGGGCTTTGCCCGGGCGGCCTCAGTGAGCGAGCGAGCGCGCAGCTGCCTGCAGGGGCGCCTGAT
GCGGTATTTTCTCCTTACGCATCTGTGCGGTATTTCACACCGCATA
[95 nt withheld, positions 4832-4926]
T
[46 nt withheld, positions 4928-4973]
C
[141 nt withheld, positions 4975-5115]
CCTTTGACGTTGGAGTCCACGTTCTTT
[37 nt withheld, positions 5143-5179]
ACTCTATCTCGGGCTATTCTTTTGATTTATAAGGGATTTTGCCGATTTCGGTCTATTGGTTAAAAAATGA
GCTGATTTAACAAAAATTTAACGCGAATTTTAACAAAATATTAACGTTTACAATTTTATGGTGCACTCTC
AGTACAATCTGCTCTGATGCCGCATAGTTAAGCCAGCCCCGACACCCGCCAACACCCGCTGACGCGCCCT
GACGGGCTTGTCTGCTCCCGGCATCCGCTTACAGACAAGCTGTGACCGTCTCCGGGAGCTGCATGTGTCA
GAGGTTTTCACCGTCATCACCGAAACGCGCGAGACGAAAGGGCCTCGTGATACGCCTATTTTTATAGGTT
AATGTCATGATAATAATGGTTTCTTAGACGTCAGGTGGCACTTTTCGGGGAAATGTGCGCGGAACCCCTA
TTTGTTTATTTTTCTAAATACATTCAAATATGTATCCGCTCATGAGACAATAACCCTGATAAATGCTTCA
ATAATATTGAAAAAGGAAGAGTATGAGTATTCAACATTTCCGTGTCGCCCTTATTCCCTTTTTTGCGGCA
TTTTGCCTTCCTGTTTTTGCTCACCCAGAAACGCTGGTGAAAGTAAAAGATGCTGAAGATCAGTTGGGTG
CACGAGTGGGTTACATCGAACTGGATCTCAACAGCGGTAAGATCCTTGAGAGTTTTCGCCCCGAAGAACG
TTTTCCAATGATGAGCACTTTTAAAGTTCTGCTATGTGGCGCGGTATTATCCCGTATTGACGCCGGGCAA
GAGCAACTCGGTCGCCGCATACACTATTCTCAGAATGACTTGGTTGAGTACTCACCAGTCACAGAAAAGC
ATCTTACGGATGGCATGACAGTAAGAGAATTATGCAGTGCTGCCATAACCATGAGTGATAACACTGCGGC
CAACTTACTTCTGACAACGATCGGAGGACCGAAGGAGCTAACCGCTTTTTTGCACAACATGGGGGATCAT
GTAACTCGCCTTGATCGTTGGGAACCGGAGCTGAATGAAGCCATACCAAACGACGAGCGTGACACCACGA
TGCCTGTAGCAATGGCAACAACGTTGCGCAAACTATTAACTGGCGAACTACTTACTCTAGCTTCCCGGCA
ACAATTAATAGACTGGATGGAGGCGGATAAAGTTGCAGGACCACTTCTGCGCTCGGCCCTTCCGGCTGGC
TGGTTTATTGCTGATAAATCTGGAGCCGGTGAGCGTGGGTCTCGCGGTATCATTGCAGCACTGGGGCCAG
ATGGTAAGCCCTCCCGTATCGTAGTTATCTACACGACGGGGAGTCAGGCAACTATGGATGAACGAAATAG
ACAGATCGCTGAGATAGGTGCCTCACTGATTAAGCATTGGTAACTGTCAGACCAAGTTTACTCATATATA
CTTTAGATTGATTTAAAACTTCATTTTTAATTTAAAAGGATCTAGGTGAAGATCCTTTTTGATAATCTCA
TGACCAAAATCCCTTAACGTGAGTTTTCGTTCCACTGAGCGTCAGACCCCGTAGAAAAGATCAAAGGATC
TTCTTGAGATCCTTTTTTTCTGCGCGTAATCTGCTGCTTGCAAACAAAAAAACCACCGCTACCAGCGGTG
GTTTGTTTGCCGGATCAAGAGCTACCAACTCTTTTTCCGAAGGTAACTGGCTTCAGCAGAGCGCAGATAC
CAAATACTGTTCTTCTAGTGTAGCCGTAGTTAGGCCACCACTTCAAGAACTCTGTAGCACCGCCTACATA
CCTCGCTCTGCTAATCCTGTTACCAGTGGCTGCTGCCAGTGGCGATAAGTCGTGTCTTACCGGGTTGGAC
TCAAGACGATAGTTACCGGATAAGGCGCAGCGGTCGGGCTGAACGGGGGGTTCGTGCACACAGCCCAGCT
TGGAGCGAACGACCTACACCGAACTGAGATACCTACAGCGTGAGCTATGAGAAAGCGCCACGCTTCCCGA
AGGGAGAAAGGCGGACAGGTATCCGGTAAGCGGCAGGGTCGGAACAGGAGAGCGCACGAGGGAGCTTCCA
GGGGGAAACGCCTGGTATCTTTATAGTCCTGTCGGGTTTCGCCACCTCTGACTTGAGCGTCGATTTTTGT
GATGCTCGTCAGGGGGGCGGAGCCTATGGAAAAACGCCAGCAACGCGGCCTTTTTACGGTTCCTGGCCTT
TTGCTGGCCTTTTGCTCACATGT
Features (pLannotate 1.2.2; 16 found; start..end, strand, type, name):
     12..39      +  repeat_region  AAV2 ITR (fragment): inverted terminal repeat of adeno-associated virus serotype 2 inverted
     68..95      +  repeat_region  AAV2 ITR (fragment): inverted terminal repeat of adeno-associated virus serotype 2 inverted
    153..1441    +  promoter       CaMKII promoter: promoter for the mouse calcium/calmodulin-dependent kinase II α subunit
   1557..2726    +  CDS            GCaMP6s (fragment): improved fluorescent protein-based calcium sensor (Chen et al., 2013)
   2808..3455    +  CDS            RPL10A (sequence withheld): RL10A_HUMAN - Also known as NEDD6. Experimental evidence at protein level: Swiss-Prot protein existence level 1. Component of the large ribosomal subunit. From Homo sapiens (Human).
   3474..3499    +  misc_feature   MCS (fragment): pBluescript multiple cloning site
   3499..4087    +  misc_feature   WPRE: woodchuck hepatitis virus posttranscriptional regulatory element
   4119..4595    +  polyA_signal   hGH poly(A) signal: human growth hormone polyadenylation signal
   4635..4775    +  repeat_region  AAV2 ITR: inverted terminal repeat of adeno-associated virus serotype 2 inverted
   4780..4831    -  misc_feature   bom (fragment): basis of mobility region from pBR322
   4850..5305    +  rep_origin     f1 ori (sequence partly withheld): f1 bacteriophage origin of replication; arrow indicates direction of (+) strand synthesis
   5306..5355    -  misc_feature   bom (fragment): basis of mobility region from pBR322
   5457..5492    -  CDS            rop (fragment): Rop protein, which maintains plasmids at low copy number; rop
   5587..5691    +  promoter       AmpR promoter: bla
   5692..6552    +  CDS            AmpR: β-lactamase; bla; confers resistance to ampicillin, carbenicillin, and related antibiotics
   6723..7311    +  rep_origin     ori: high-copy-number ColE1/pMB1/pBR322/pUC origin of replication
