[The description below was written by a language model from this plasmid's Addgene catalogue record and pLannotate feature annotations shown in this document.]
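Description:
pAAV CaMKII:RiboL1-jGCaMP8m is an adeno-associated virus transfer plasmid (about 7.4 kb) for expressing a soma-restricted genetically encoded calcium indicator in mammalian neurons. It is propagated in bacteria from a high-copy ColE1/pUC-type origin with ampicillin selection through the β-lactamase gene, and the backbone also carries an f1 phage origin. The expression cassette is flanked by AAV2 inverted terminal repeats, which allow the intervening DNA to be replicated and packaged into AAV particles when helper functions are supplied. In the automated annotation the downstream ITR is called as full length, while the upstream one appears only as two short fragments. This is common for these structured repeats in sequencing-based records, and the record lists a recombination-deficient strain for propagation.

Between the ITRs, the mouse CaMKIIα promoter, typically used to favour expression in excitatory forebrain neurons, drives a synthetic fusion protein. The sensor portion is catalogued as jGCaMP8m. The annotation tool labels it as a GCaMP6s fragment, most likely because of homology among GCaMP family members rather than a different insert. The catalogue lists an N-terminal 6xHis tag, and the sensor is joined at its C terminus to RiboL1, which the feature table identifies as the human large ribosomal subunit protein RPL10A. Tethering the indicator to ribosomes confines fluorescence largely to the cell body, reducing contaminating neuropil signal. A WPRE follows the coding sequence to enhance transcript stability and expression, and the human growth hormone polyadenylation signal terminates the transcript.

The construct belongs to a set of viral vectors for in vivo calcium imaging in mice, delivered by intracerebral or retro-orbital injection.
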