Addgene plasmid #239668: pAAV CaMKII:RiboL1-jGCaMP8m
Purpose: Expresses soma-targeted (ribosome tethered via RiboL1) jGCaMP8m under CaMKII promoter.
Depositing lab: Marianne Fyhn. Depositing organization: University of Oslo. Publication: An updated suite of viral vectors for in vivo calcium imaging using intracerebral and retro-orbital injections in male mice. Grodem S, Nymoen I, Vatne GH, Rogge FS, Bjornsdottir V, Lensjo KK, Fyhn M. Nat Commun. 2023 Feb 4;14(1):608. doi: 10.1038/s41467-023-36324-3. PubMed 36739289.
Backbone
  Vector backbone: pAAV
  Vector type: Mammalian Expression, AAV
Growth in bacteria
  Bacterial resistance: Ampicillin, 100 μg/mL
  Growth temperature: 30°C
  Growth strain: NEB Stable
  Copy number: High Copy
Gene/Insert
  Gene/Insert name: RiboL1-jGCaMP8m
  Species: Synthetic
  Promoter: CaMKII
  Tag / fusion protein: 6xHis (N terminal on insert); RiboL1 (C terminal on insert)
  Cloning method: Gibson Cloning
Terms and licenses: Academic/Nonprofit Terms; Industry Terms: Not Available to Industry
How to cite: pAAV CaMKII:RiboL1-jGCaMP8m was a gift from Marianne Fyhn (Addgene plasmid # 239668 ; http://n2t.net/addgene:239668 ; RRID:Addgene_239668) For viral preps, please replace (Addgene plasmid # 239668) in the above sentence with: (Addgene viral prep # 239668-AAV8)
